>Addgene plasmid #154482 | pEPYC0CM0115 | depositor full sequence | sequence record 299291 | pEPYC0CM0115 sequence 2519 bps
TCATCAGGCGGGCAAGAATGTGAATAAAGGCCGGATAAAACTTGTGCTTATTTTTCTTTACGGTCTTTAA
AAAGGCCGTAATATCCAGCTGAACGGTCTGGTTATAGGTACATTGAGCAACTGACTGAAATGCCTCAAAA
TGTTCTTTACGATGCCATTGGGATATATCAACGGTGGTATATCCAGTGATTTTTTTCTCCATTTTAGCTT
CCTTAGCTCCTGAAAATCTCGATAACTCAAAAAATACGCCCGGTAGTGATCTTATTTCATTATGGTGAAA
GTTGGAACCTCTTACGTGCCCGATCAACTCGAGTGCCACCTGACGTCTAAGAAACCATTATTATCATGAC
ATTAACCTATAAAAATAGGCGTATCACGAGGCAGAATTTCAGATAAAAAAAATCCTTAGCTTTCGCTAAG
GATGATTTCTGGAATTCGGTCTCAGGAGTGGAAGATTCAGAAAATCTCCATCAACAAATAATCCAAGTAA
GGATTAATGGATTGATCAACATCCTTACCGCTATGGGTAAGATTGATGAAAAGTCAAAAACAAAAATCAA
TTATGCACACCAGCATGTGTTGATCACCAGCTATTGTGGGACACCAATTTCGTCCACAGACATCAACATC
TTATCGTCCTTATGACGTAAGCCATGACGTCTAGTGGGAGCCACCACTAAAACATTTGAAGATAAGATAA
TAATGTTGAAGATAAGACCGACAGCCACTTGTGTGAAGCATGTGAAGCCGGTCCCTCCACTAAGAAAATT
AGTGAAGCATCTTCCAGTGGTCCCTCCACTCACAGCTCAATCAGTGAGCAACAGGACGAAGGAAGCTTTG
TCAAAAGCTAAAAAAGATGATGCATCCCACAAGAATTTCCTTATATAAGGAACACAAATCAGAAGGTACT
CGAGACCCTGCAGTCCGGCAAAAAAGGGCAAGGTGTCACCACCCTGCCCTTTTTCTTTAAAACCGAAAAG
ATTACTTCGCGTTATGCAGGCTTCCTCGCTCACTGACTCGCTGCGCTCGGTCGTTCGGCTGCGGCGAGCG
GTATCAGCTCACTCAAAGGCGGTAATACGGTTATCCACAGAATCAGGGGATAACGCAGGAAAGAACATGT
GAGCAAAAGGCCAGCAAAAGGCCAGGAACCGTAAAAAGGCCGCGTTGCTGGCGTTTTTCCACAGGCTCCG
CCCCCCTGACGAGCATCACAAAAATCGACGCTCAAGTCAGAGGTGGCGAAACCCGACAGGACTATAAAGA
TACCAGGCGTTTCCCCCTGGAAGCTCCCTCGTGCGCTCTCCTGTTCCGACCCTGCCGCTTACCGGATACC
TGTCCGCCTTTCTCCCTTCGGGAAGCGTGGCGCTTTCTCATAGCTCACGCTGTAGGTATCTCAGTTCGGT
GTAGGTCGTTCGCTCCAAGCTGGGCTGTGTGCACGAACCCCCCGTTCAGCCCGACCGCTGCGCCTTATCC
GGTAACTATCGTCTTGAGTCCAACCCGGTAAGACACGACTTATCGCCACTGGCAGCAGCCACTGGTAACA
GGATTAGCAGAGCGAGGTATGTAGGCGGTGCTACAGAGTTCTTGAAGTGGTGGCCTAACTACGGCTACAC
TAGAAGAACAGTATTTGGTATCTGCGCTCTGCTGAAGCCAGTTACCTTCGGAAAAAGAGTTGGTAGCTCT
TGATCCGGCAAACAAACCACCGCTGGTAGCGGTGGTTTTTTTGTTTGCAAGCAGCAGATTACGCGCAGAA
AAAAAGGATCTCAAGAAGATCCTTTGATCTTTTCTACGGGGTCTGACGCTCAGTGGAACGAAAACTCACG
TTAAGGGATTTTGGTCATGAGATTATCAAAAAGGATCTTCACCTAGATCCTTTTAAATTAAAAATGAAGT
TTTAAATCAATCTAAAGTATATATGAGTAAACTTGGTCTGACAGCTCGAGGCTTGGATTCTCACCAATAA
AAAACGCCCGGCGGCAACCGAGCGTTCTGAACAAATCCAGATGGAGTTCTGAGGTCATTACTGGATCTAT
CAACAGGAGTCCAAGCGAGCTCGATATCAAATTACGCCCCGCCCTGCCACTCATCGCAGTACTGTTGTAA
TTCATTAAGCATTCTGCCGACATGGAAGCCATCACAAACGGCATGATGAACCTGAATCGCCAGCGGCATC
AGCACCTTGTCGCCTTGCGTATAATATTTGCCCATGGTGAAAACGGGGGCGAAGAAGTTGTCCATATTGG
CCACGTTTAAATCAAAACTGGTGAAACTCACCCAGGGATTGGCTGAGACGAAAAACATATTCTCAATAAA
CCCTTTAGGGAAATAGGCCAGGTTTTCACCGTAACACGCCACATCTTGCGAATATATGTGTAGAAACTGC
CGGAAATCGTCGTGGTATTCACTCCAGAGCGATGAAAACGTTTCAGTTTGCTCATGGAAAACGGTGTAAC
AAGGGTGAACACTATCCCATATCACCAGCTCACCGTCTTTCATTGCCATACGAAATTCCGGATGAGCAT
Features (pLannotate 1.2.2; 6 found; start..end, strand, type, name):
    203..300     -  promoter       cat promoter: promoter of the E. coli cat gene encoding chloramphenicol acetyltransferase
    386..429     -  terminator     bacterial terminator: putative bacterial transcription terminator
    924..981     +  terminator     his operon terminator: This putative transcriptin terminator from the E. coli his operon has a 2-bp deletion introduced during synthesis. Its efficiency has not been determined.
   1176..1764    -  rep_origin     ori: high-copy-number ColE1/pMB1/pBR322/pUC origin of replication
   1947..2041    -  terminator     lambda t0 terminator: transcription terminator from phage lambda
   2065..202     -  CDS            cat (across the origin): CAT_ECOLX - Experimental evidence at protein level: Swiss-Prot protein existence level 1. This enzyme is an effector of chloramphenicol resistance in bacteria. From Escherichia coli. This protein is used as a marker in many commonly used cloning vectors, such as pACYC184.
