[The description below was written by a language model from this plasmid's Addgene catalogue record and pLannotate feature annotations shown in this document.]
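Description:
pEPYC0CM0115 is a small (about 2.5 kb) Level 0 Phytobrick part plasmid built in the pUAP1 universal acceptor backbone, a synthetic-biology vector used to domesticate and store standard DNA parts for Golden Gate/MoClo-style assembly of plant constructs. It is propagated in E. coli from a high-copy ColE1/pUC-type origin and selected with chloramphenicol through a cat gene (chloramphenicol acetyltransferase) driven by its native cat promoter and followed by the phage lambda t0 terminator. The feature table also finds a putative bacterial terminator and a his operon terminator on either side of the region where the part sits. These elements presumably insulate the cloned part from transcriptional read-through in the bacterial host.

The insert is a synthetic sequence named "MMV (C-CRE relocated)", cloned with BpiI sites that were destroyed during cloning, as expected for Type IIS insertion into a universal acceptor. The record does not define the name further. In the context of the associated work on rational design of minimal synthetic plant promoters, it most likely denotes a variant of a Mirabilis mosaic virus promoter in which a cis-regulatory element has been moved to a different position, but this is an interpretation rather than a stated fact. The automated annotation does not label the insert itself, which would lie in the unannotated stretch between the two flanking terminators. The plasmid has no plant selection marker, reporter or T-DNA borders, so it serves as a storage and donor vector. The part would be released and combined with other standard parts, such as coding sequences and terminators, into higher-level transcription units for testing promoter architecture and activity in plants.
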