Addgene plasmid #154482: pEPYC0CM0115
Purpose: Phytobricks Level 0 part
Depositing lab: Nicola Patron. Depositing organization: Earlham Institute. Publication: Rational design of minimal synthetic promoters for plants. Cai YM, Kallam K, Tidd H, Gendarini G, Salzman A, Patron NJ. Nucleic Acids Res. 2020 Aug 28. pii: 5897334. doi: 10.1093/nar/gkaa682. PubMed 32856047.
Backbone
  Vector backbone: pUAP1
  Vector type: Synthetic Biology
Growth in bacteria
  Bacterial resistance: Chloramphenicol, 25 μg/mL
  Growth temperature: 37°C
  Growth strain: NEB Stable
  Copy number: High Copy
Gene/Insert
  Gene/Insert name: MMV (C-CRE relocated)
  Species: Synthetic
  Cloning method: Restriction Enzyme; 5′ cloning site BpiI (destroyed during cloning); 3′ cloning site BpiI (destroyed during cloning)
Terms and licenses: Academic/Nonprofit Terms; Industry Terms: Not Available to Industry
Depositor comments: Please visit https://www.biorxiv.org/content/10.1101/2020.05.14.095406v1 for bioRxiv preprint.
How to cite: pEPYC0CM0115 was a gift from Nicola Patron (Addgene plasmid # 154482 ; http://n2t.net/addgene:154482 ; RRID:Addgene_154482)
